Addgene plasmid #157453: pD649-HAsp-DLL4-COMP5AP-AviTag-9xHis
Purpose: Mammalian expression of cell-surface protein extracellular domain fused to COMP5AP-AviTag-9xHis. Protein is secreted from cells.
Depositing lab: Chris Garcia. Depositing organization: Stanford University. Publication: A Human IgSF Cell-Surface Interactome Reveals a Complex Network of Protein-Protein Interactions. Wojtowicz WM, Vielmetter J, Fernandes RA, Siepe DH, Eastman CL, Chisholm GB, Cox S, Klock H, Anderson PW, Rue SM, Miller JJ, Glaser SM, Bragstad ML, Vance J, Lam AW, Lesley SA, Zinn K, Garcia KC. Cell. 2020 Aug 20;182(4):1027-1043.e17. doi: 10.1016/j.cell.2020.07.025. PubMed 32822567.
Backbone
  Vector backbone: pD649
  Backbone size w/o insert (bp): 7153
  Vector type: Mammalian Expression
Growth in bacteria
  Bacterial resistance: Ampicillin, 100 μg/mL
  Growth temperature: 37°C
  Growth strain: DH5alpha
  Copy number: High Copy
Gene/Insert
  Gene/Insert name: DLL4
  Species: H. sapiens (human)
  Insert size (bp): 1509
  Entrez Gene: DLL4 (a.k.a. AOS6, delta4, hdelta2)
  Promoter: CMV/SP6
  Tag / fusion protein: COMP5AP-AviTag-9xHis (C terminal on backbone)
  Cloning method: Restriction Enzyme; 5′ cloning site GCGGCCGC (not destroyed); 3′ cloning site GGCGCGCC (not destroyed)
  Sequencing primers: 5′ ATTTAGGTGACACTATAG; 3′ CGTCGCACTCCATCACGGTG
Resource information
  A portion of this plasmid was derived from a plasmid made by: synthesis by ThermoFisher
Terms and licenses: Academic/Nonprofit Terms; Industry Terms: Not Available to Industry
Depositor comments: Some plasmids in this collection may have an IS4-like element ISVsa5 family transposase upstream of the CMV promoter.
How to cite: pD649-HAsp-DLL4-COMP5AP-AviTag-9xHis was a gift from Chris Garcia (Addgene plasmid # 157453)
