[The description below was written by a language model from this plasmid's Addgene catalogue record and pLannotate feature annotations shown in this document.]
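Description:
pD649-HAsp-DLL4-COMP5AP-AviTag-9xHis is a mammalian expression plasmid built on the pD649 backbone for producing a secreted, multimerised form of the extracellular domain of human DLL4, a Notch ligand. It is propagated in E. coli as a high-copy plasmid through a ColE1/pUC-type origin with ampicillin selection (AmpR). An SV40 promoter/EM7 promoter unit driving a puromycin N-acetyltransferase gene with an SV40 poly(A) signal provides a marker for selection in mammalian cells.

The expression cassette uses the CMV enhancer and immediate-early promoter followed by a CMV intron A fragment, with an SP6 promoter just upstream of the coding region that could support in vitro transcription. As the name indicates, an N-terminal signal peptide (HAsp; the annotation software matches part of this region to an immunoglobulin heavy-chain signal sequence) directs secretion. The roughly 1.5 kb DLL4 ectodomain lies between retained NotI and AscI sites and is fused at its C terminus to a segment of rat cartilage oligomeric matrix protein, whose coiled coil is generally used to pentamerise fusion partners. This is followed by human placental alkaline phosphatase as an enzymatic reporter, an AviTag for site-specific biotinylation, and a polyhistidine tag (named 9xHis, annotated as 8xHis) for purification, ending at a bGH poly(A) signal. Such high-avidity, enzyme-labelled ectodomains suit binding screens for cell-surface protein interactions, consistent with the interactome study it comes from.

The two sequence records differ. The depositor sequence is 8,662 nt, while the repository's sequencing result is 14,648 nt and carries an additional segment of about 6 kb upstream of the CMV enhancer. This segment includes Tn1000-type tnpA transposase and tnpR resolvase genes, so the sequenced stock appears to have acquired a bacterial transposon. The depositor also warns that some plasmids in the collection carry a transposase element (described as IS4-like) in this position. The expression cassette is annotated identically in both records.
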