Features (pLannotate 1.2.2; 24 found; start..end, strand, type, name):
    119..143     -  CDS            KanR (fragment): aminoglycoside phosphotransferase; aph(3')-Ia; confers resistance to kanamycin
    254..842     +  rep_origin     ori: high-copy-number ColE1/pMB1/pBR322/pUC origin of replication
   1067..1084    +  terminator     rrnB T2 terminator (fragment): transcription terminator T2 from the E. coli rrnB gene
   1109..1128    -  CDS            lacZα (fragment): LacZα fragment of β-galactosidase; lacZ fragment
   1584..1600    +  protein_bind   lac operator: The lac repressor binds to the lac operator to inhibit transcription in E. coli. This inhibition can be relieved by adding lactose or isopropyl-β-D-thiogalactopyranoside (IPTG). lac repressor encoded by lacI
   1843..2146    +  enhancer       CMV enhancer: human cytomegalovirus immediate early enhancer
   2147..2350    +  promoter       CMV promoter: human cytomegalovirus (CMV) immediate early promoter
   2486..2529    +  intron         CMV intron (fragment): modified intron A from human cytomegalovirus
   2581..2599    +  promoter       SP6 promoter: promoter for bacteriophage SP6 RNA polymerase
   2603..2640    +  CDS            IgH signal sequence (fragment): signal sequence from the mouse immunoglobulin heavy chain variable region
   2740..4257    +  CDS            DLL4 (fragment): DLL4_HUMAN - Experimental evidence at protein level: Swiss-Prot protein existence level 1. Involved in the Notch signaling pathway as Notch ligand (PubMed:11134954). Activates NOTCH1 and NOTCH4. Involved in angiogenesis; negatively regulates endothelial cell proliferation and migration and angiogenic sprouting (PubMed:20616313). Essential for retinal progenitor proliferation. Required for suppressing rod fates in late retinal progenitors as well as for proper generation of other retinal cell types (By similarity). During spinal cord neurogenesis, inhibits V2a interneuron fate (PubMed:17728344)
   4354..4533    +  CDS            Comp (fragment): COMP_RAT - Experimental evidence at protein level: Swiss-Prot protein existence level 1. May play a role in the structural integrity of cartilage via its interaction with other extracellular matrix proteins such as the collagens and fibronectin. Can mediate the interaction of chondrocytes with the cartilage extracellular matrix through interaction with cell surface integrin receptors. Could play a role in the pathogenesis of osteoarthritis. Potent suppressor of apoptosis in both primary chondrocytes and transformed cells. Suppresses apoptosis by blocking the activation of caspase-3 and by indu
   4521..5973    +  CDS            SEAP (fragment): secreted alkaline phosphatase from human placenta The natural enzyme has a C-terminal transmembrane sequence that is replaced by a GPI anchor.
   5998..6039    +  CDS            AviTag™ (fragment): peptide tag that allows for enzymatic biotinylation
   6043..6066    +  CDS            8xHis: 8xHis affinity tag
   6212..6323    +  polyA_signal   bGH poly(A) signal: bovine growth hormone polyadenylation signal
   6324..6432    +  rep_origin     f1 ori (fragment): f1 bacteriophage origin of replication; arrow indicates direction of (+) strand synthesis
   6446..6775    +  promoter       SV40 promoter: SV40 enhancer and early promoter
   6823..6870    +  promoter       EM7 promoter: synthetic bacterial promoter&nbsp
   6889..7488    +  CDS            PuroR (fragment): puromycin N-acetyltransferase; pac from Streptomyces; confers resistance to puromycin
   7498..7623    +  CDS            ble (fragment): BLE_KLEPN - Experimental evidence at protein level: Swiss-Prot protein existence level 1. Binding protein with a strong affinity to the bleomycin family of antibiotics. Binds to CL990; an antimitotic-antibiotic compound. From Klebsiella pneumoniae.
   7618..7739    +  polyA_signal   SV40 poly(A) signal: SV40 polyadenylation signal
   7792..8652    -  CDS            AmpR: β-lactamase; bla; confers resistance to ampicillin, carbenicillin, and related antibiotics
   8655..89      -  promoter       AmpR promoter (fragment) (across the origin): bla
>Addgene plasmid #157453 | pD649-HAsp-DLL4-COMP5AP-AviTag-9xHis | depositor full sequence | sequence record 304015 | Full Sequence
TTTCAATATTATTGAAGCATTTATCAGGGTTATTGTCTCATGAGCGGATACATATTTGAATGTATTTAGA
AAAATAAACAAATAGGGGTCAGTGTTACAACCAATTAACCAATTCTGAACATTATCGCGAGCCCATTTAT
ACCTGAATATGGCTCATAACACCCCTTGCTCATGACCAAAATCCCTTAACGTGAGTTACGCGCGCGTCGT
TCCACTGAGCGTCAGACCCCGTAGAAAAGATCAAAGGATCTTCTTGAGATCCTTTTTTTCTGCGCGTAAT
CTGCTGCTTGCAAACAAAAAAACCACCGCTACCAGCGGTGGTTTGTTTGCCGGATCAAGAGCTACCAACT
CTTTTTCCGAAGGTAACTGGCTTCAGCAGAGCGCAGATACCAAATACTGTTCTTCTAGTGTAGCCGTAGT
TAGCCCACCACTTCAAGAACTCTGTAGCACCGCCTACATACCTCGCTCTGCTAATCCTGTTACCAGTGGC
TGCTGCCAGTGGCGATAAGTCGTGTCTTACCGGGTTGGACTCAAGACGATAGTTACCGGATAAGGCGCAG
CGGTCGGGCTGAACGGGGGGTTCGTGCACACAGCCCAGCTTGGAGCGAACGACCTACACCGAACTGAGAT
ACCTACAGCGTGAGCTATGAGAAAGCGCCACGCTTCCCGAAGGGAGAAAGGCGGACAGGTATCCGGTAAG
CGGCAGGGTCGGAACAGGAGAGCGCACGAGGGAGCTTCCAGGGGGAAACGCCTGGTATCTTTATAGTCCT
GTCGGGTTTCGCCACCTCTGACTTGAGCGTCGATTTTTGTGATGCTCGTCAGGGGGGCGGAGCCTATGGA
AAAACGCCAGCAACGCGGCCTTTTTACGGTTCCTGGCCTTTTGCTGGCCTTTTGCTCACATGTTCTTTCC
TGCGTTATCCCCTGATTCTGTGGATAACCGTATTACCGCCTTTGAGTGAGCTGATACCGCTCGCCGCAGC
CGAACGACCGAGCGCAGCGAGTCAGTGAGCGAGGAAGCGGAAGGCGAGAGTAGGGAACTGCCAGGCATCA
AACTAAGCAGAAGGCCCCTGACGGATGGCCTTTTTGCGTTTCTACAAACTCTTTCTGTGTTGTAAAACGA
CGGCCAGTCTTAAGCTCGGGCCCCCTGGGCGGTTCTGATAACGAGTAATCGTTAATCCGCAAATAACGTA
AAAACCCGCTTCGGCGGGTTTTTTTATGGGGGGAGTTTAGGGAAAGAGCATTTGTCAGAATATTTAAGGG
CGCCTGTCACTTTGCTTGATATATGAGAATTATTTAACCTTATAAATGAGAAAAAAGCAACGCACTTTAA
ATAAGATACGTTGCTTTTTCGATTGATGAACACCTATAATTAAACTATTCATCTATTATTTATGATTTTT
TGTATATACAATATTTCTAGTTTGTTAAAGAGAATTAAGAAAATAAATCTCGAAAATAATAAAGGGAAAA
TCAGTTTTTGATATCAAAATTATACATGTCAACGATAATACAAAATATAATACAAACTATAAGATGTTAT
CAGTATTTATTATCATTTAGAATAAATTTTGTGTCGCCCTTAATTGTGAGCGGATAACAATTACGAGCTT
CATGCACAGTGGCGTTGACTCAATATTGGCCATTAGCCATATTATTCATTGGTTATATAGCATAAATCAA
TATTGGCTATTGGCCATTGCATACGTTGTATCTATATCATAATATGTACATTTATATTGGCTCATGTCCA
ATATGACCGCCATGTTGGCATTGATTATTGACTAGTTATTAATAGTAATCAATTACGGGGTCATTAGTTC
ATAGCCCATATATGGAGTTCCGCGTTACATAACTTACGGTAAATGGCCCGCCTGGCTGACCGCCCAACGA
CCCCCGCCCATTGACGTCAATAATGACGTATGTTCCCATAGTAACGCCAATAGGGACTTTCCATTGACGT
CAATGGGTGGAGTATTTACGGTAAACTGCCCACTTGGCAGTACATCAAGTGTATCATATGCCAAGTACGC
CCCCTATTGACGTCAATGACGGTAAATGGCCCGCCTGGCATTATGCCCAGTACATGACCTTATGGGACTT
TCCTACTTGGCAGTACATCTACGTATTAGTCATCGCTATTACCATGGTGATGCGGTTTTGGCAGTACATC
AATGGGCGTGGATAGCGGTTTGACTCACGGGGATTTCCAAGTCTCCACCCCATTGACGTCAATGGGAGTT
TGTTTTGGCACCAAAATCAACGGGACTTTCCAAAATGTCGTAACAACTCCGCCCCATTGACGCAAATGGG
CGGTAGGCGTGTACGGTGGGAGGTCTATATAAGCAGAGCTCGTTTAGTGAACCGTCAGATCGCCTGGAGA
CGCCATCCACGCTGTTTTGACCTCCATAGAAGACACCGGGACCGATCCAGCCTCCGCGGCCGGGAACGGT
GCATTGGAACGCGGATTCCCCGTGCCAAGAGTGACGTAAGTACCGCCTATAGAGTCTATAGGCCCACCCC
CTTGGCTTCGTTAGAACGCGGCTACAATTAATACATAACCTTATGTATCATACACATACGATTTAGGTGA
CACTATAGAATAACATCCACTTTGCCTTTCTCTCCACAGGTGTCCACTCCCAGGTCCAACTGCACCTCGG
TTCTATCGAAAACGCGCCTGCTAGCGCCACCATGAAGACCATCATTGCCCTGAGCTACATCTTCTGCCTG
GTGTTCGCTGCGGCCGCCAGCGGAGTTTTTCAGCTGCAACTGCAAGAGTTCATCAACGAGAGAGGCGTGC
TGGCCTCTGGCAGACCTTGTGAACCTGGCTGCCGGACCTTCTTCAGAGTGTGCCTGAAGCACTTCCAGGC
CGTGGTGTCTCCTGGACCTTGTACCTTTGGCACCGTGTCTACACCTGTGCTGGGCACCAATAGCTTCGCC
GTGCGGGATGATTCTAGCGGCGGAGGCAGAAATCCTCTGCAGCTGCCCTTCAACTTCACCTGGCCTGGCA
CCTTCAGCCTGATCATCGAAGCCTGGCATGCCCCTGGGGATGATCTGAGGCCTGAAGCTTTGCCTCCTGA
CGCTCTGATCAGCAAGATCGCCATCCAGGGATCTCTGGCCGTGGGCCAAAATTGGCTGCTGGACGAGCAG
ACCAGCACACTGACCAGACTGCGGTACAGCTACAGAGTGATCTGCAGCGACAACTACTACGGCGACAACT
GCAGCAGACTGTGCAAGAAGCGGAACGACCACTTCGGCCACTACGTGTGTCAGCCCGATGGCAACCTGTC
TTGTCTGCCTGGATGGACCGGCGAGTACTGCCAGCAACCTATCTGTCTGAGCGGCTGCCACGAGCAGAAT
GGCTACTGTTCTAAGCCCGCCGAGTGCCTGTGTAGACCTGGCTGGCAAGGCAGGCTGTGCAACGAGTGCA
TCCCTCACAATGGCTGCAGACACGGCACCTGTAGCACCCCTTGGCAGTGCACATGTGACGAAGGATGGGG
CGGACTGTTCTGCGACCAAGACCTGAACTACTGCACCCATCACAGCCCCTGCAAGAACGGCGCCACATGT
AGCAACAGCGGCCAGCGGTCTTACACCTGTACCTGCAGACCTGGATACACCGGCGTGGACTGCGAGCTGG
AACTGAGCGAGTGCGACAGCAACCCCTGTAGAAATGGCGGCTCCTGCAAGGACCAAGAGGACGGCTATCA
CTGCCTGTGTCCACCTGGATATTACGGCCTGCACTGCGAACACAGCACCCTGAGCTGTGCCGACTCTCCC
TGTTTTAATGGCGGCAGCTGTAGAGAGAGAAACCAGGGCGCCAATTACGCCTGCGAGTGCCCACCTAATT
TCACCGGCAGCAACTGCGAGAAGAAAGTGGACCGGTGCACCAGCAATCCCTGCGCTAATGGTGGCCAGTG
CCTGAACAGAGGCCCCAGCAGAATGTGTAGATGCAGACCCGGCTTTACCGGCACCTATTGCGAACTGCAC
GTGTCCGACTGCGCCCGGAATCCTTGTGCTCATGGCGGCACATGCCACGACCTGGAAAACGGCCTGATGT
GCACTTGCCCTGCCGGCTTCTCTGGGAGAAGATGTGAAGTGCGGACCAGCATCGACGCCTGTGCCAGCTC
TCCTTGCTTCAACAGAGCCACCTGTTACACCGACCTGAGCACCGACACCTTCGTGTGCAACTGCCCTTAC
GGCTTCGTGGGCAGCAGATGCGAGTTTCCTGTTGGCCTGCCTCCTAGCTTCCCTTGGGGCGCGCCGGAAG
ATCAAGTTGATCCAAGATTGATTGATGGCAAGGGCGGATCTCTGGAGGTGCTGTTCCAGGGACCAGGCGG
AAGCGGCAATCCCGGCGGCGATCTGGCCCCCCAGATGCTGCGCGAGCTGCAGGAGACCAATGCCGCCCTG
CAGGACGTGCGCGAGCTGCTGCGCCACCGCGTGAAGGAGATCACCTTCCTGAAGAACACCGTGATGGAGT
GCGACGCCTGCGGTATGCAGCCCTCTAGAGGCTCCGGCTCCATCATCCCAGTTGAGGAGGAGAACCCGGA
CTTCTGGAACCGCGAGGCAGCCGAGGCCCTGGGTGCCGCCAAGAAGCTGCAGCCTGCACAGACAGCCGCC
AAGAACCTCATCATCTTCCTGGGCGATGGGATGGGGGTGTCTACGGTGACAGCTGCCAGGATCCTAAAAG
GGCAGAAGAAGGACAAACTGGGGCCTGAGATACCCCTGGCCATGGACCGCTTCCCATATGTGGCTCTGTC
CAAGACATACAATGTAGACAAACATGTGCCAGACAGTGGAGCCACAGCCACGGCCTACCTGTGCGGGGTC
AAGGGCAACTTCCAGACCATTGGCTTGAGTGCAGCCGCCCGCTTTAACCAGTGCAACACGACACGCGGCA
ACGAGGTCATCTCCGTGATGAATCGGGCCAAGAAAGCAGGGAAGTCAGTGGGAGTGGTAACCACCACACG
AGTGCAGCACGCCTCGCCAGCCGGCACCTACGCCCACACGGTGAACCGCAACTGGTACTCGGACGCCGAC
GTGCCTGCCTCGGCCCGCCAGGAGGGGTGCCAGGACATCGCTACGCAGCTCATCTCCAACATGGACATTG
ACGTGATCCTAGGTGGAGGCCGAAAGTACATGTTTCGCATGGGAACCCCAGACCCTGAGTACCCAGATGA
CTACAGCCAAGGTGGGACCAGGCTGGACGGGAAGAATCTGGTGCAGGAATGGCTGGCGAAGCGCCAGGGT
GCCCGGTATGTGTGGAACCGCACTGAGCTCATGCAGGCTTCCCTGGACCCGTCTGTGACCCATCTCATGG
GTCTCTTTGAGCCTGGAGACATGAAATACGAGATCCACCGAGACTCCACACTGGACCCCTCCCTGATGGA
GATGACAGAGGCTGCCCTGCGCCTGCTGAGCAGGAACCCCCGCGGCTTCTTCCTCTTCGTGGAGGGTGGT
CGCATCGACCATGGTCATCATGAAAGCAGGGCTTACCGGGCACTGACTGAGACGATCATGTTCGACGACG
CCATTGAGAGGGCGGGCCAGCTCACCAGCGAGGAGGACACGCTGAGCCTCGTCACTGCCGACCACTCCCA
CGTCTTCTCCTTCGGAGGCTACCCCCTGCGAGGGAGCTCCATCTTCGGGCTGGCCCCTGGCAAGGCCCGG
GACAGGAAGGCCTACACGGTCCTCCTATACGGAAACGGTCCAGGCTATGTGCTCAAGGACGGCGCCCGGC
CGGATGTTACCGAGAGCGAGAGCGGGAGCCCCGAGTATCGGCAGCAGTCAGCAGTGCCCCTGGACGAAGA
GACCCACGCAGGCGAGGACGTGGCGGTGTTCGCGCGCGGCCCGCAGGCGCACCTGGTTCACGGCGTGCAG
GAGCAGACCTTCATAGCGCACGTCATGGCCTTCGCCGCCTGCCTGGAGCCCTACACCGCCTGCGACCTGG
CGCCCCCCGCCGGCACCACCGACGCCGCGCACCCGGGTGGCGGAGGACTGAACGACATCTTCGAGGCTCA
GAAAATCGAATGGCACGAACATCACCATCACCATCACCATCACCATTAAGGCCGGCCTGTAGTCACTGGC
ACAACGCGTTACCCGGTAAGCCAATCGGGTATACACGGTCGTCATACTGCAGACAGGGTTCTTCTACTTT
GCAAGATAGTCTTGAGTAGTAAAATAAATAGATAGAGAAAATCAGCCTCGACTGTGCCTTCTAGTTGCCA
GCCATCTGTTGTTTGCCCCTCCCCCGTGCCTTCCTTGACCCTGGAAGGTGCCACTCCCACTGTCCTTTCC
TAATAAAATGAGGAAATTGCATCACAACACTCAACCCTATCTCGGTCTATTCTTTTGATTTATAAGGGAT
TTTGCCGATTTCGGCCTATTGGTTAAAAAATGAGCTGATTTAACAAAAATTTAACGCGAATTAATTCTGT
GGAATGTGTGTCAGTTAGGGTGTGGAAAGTCCCCAGGCTCCCCAGCAGGCAGAAGTATGCAAAGCATGCA
TCTCAATTAGTCAGCAACCAGGTGTGGAAAGTCCCCAGGCTCCCCAGCAGGCAGAAGTATGCAAAGCATG
CATCTCAATTAGTCAGCAACCATAGTCCCGCCCCTAACTCCGCCCATCCCGCCCCTAACTCCGCCCAGTT
CCGCCCATTCTCCGCCCCATGGCTGACTAATTTTTTTTATTTATGCAGAGGCCGAGGCCGCCTCTGCCTC
TGAGCTATTCCAGAAGTAGTGAGGAGGCTTTTTTGGAGGCCTAGGCTTTTGCAAAAAGCTCCCGGGAGCT
TGTATATCCATTTTCGGATCTGATCAGCACGTGTTGACAATTAATCATCGGCATAGTATATCGGCATAGT
ATAATACGACAAGGTGAGGAACTAAACCATGACCGAGTACAAGCCCACGGTGCGCCTCGCCACCCGCGAC
GACGTCCCCAGGGCCGTACGCACCCTCGCCGCCGCGTTCGCCGACTACCCCGCCACGCGCCACACCGTCG
ATCCGGACCGCCACATCGAGCGGGTCACCGAGCTGCAAGAACTCTTCCTCACGCGCGTCGGGCTCGACAT
CGGCAAGGTGTGGGTCGCGGACGACGGCGCCGCGGTGGCGGTCTGGACCACGCCGGAGAGCGTCGAAGCG
GGGGCGGTGTTCGCCGAGATCGGCCCGCGCATGGCCGAGTTGAGCGGTTCCCGGCTGGCCGCGCAGCAAC
AGATGGAAGGCCTCCTGGCGCCGCACCGGCCCAAGGAGCCCGCGTGGTTCCTGGCCACCGTCGGCGTCTC
GCCCGACCACCAGGGCAAGGGTCTGGGCAGCGCCGTCGTGCTCCCCGGAGTGGAGGCGGCCGAGCGCGCC
GGGGTGCCCGCCTTCCTGGAGACATCCGCGCCCCGCAACCTCCCCTTCTACGAGCGGCTCGGCTTCACCG
TCACCGCCGACGTCGAGGTGCCCGAAGGACCGCGCACCTGGTGCATGACCCGCAAGCCCGGTGCCTGACA
CGTGCTACGAGATTTCGATTCCACCGCCGCCTTCTATGAAAGGTTGGGCTTCGGAATCGTTTTCCGGGAC
GCCGGCTGGATGATCCTCCAGCGCGGGGATCTCATGCTGGAGTTCTTCGCCCACCCCAACTTGTTTATTG
CAGCTTATAATGGTTACAAATAAAGCAATAGCATCACAAATTTCACAAATAAAGCATTTTTTTCACTGCA
TTCTAGTTGTGGTTTGTCCAAACTCATCAATGTATCTTATCATGTCTGTATACCGTCGACCTCTAGCTAG
AGCTTGGCGTAATCATGGTCATTACCAATGCTTAATCAGTGAGGCACCTATCTCAGCGATCTGTCTATTT
CGTTCATCCATAGTTGCCTGACTCCCCGTCGTGTAGATAACTACGATACGGGAGGGCTTACCATCTGGCC
CCAGCGCTGCGATGATACCGCGAGAACCACGCTCACCGGCTCCGGATTTATCAGCAATAAACCAGCCAGC
CGGAAGGGCCGAGCGCAGAAGTGGTCCTGCAACTTTATCCGCCTCCATCCAGTCTATTAATTGTTGCCGG
GAAGCTAGAGTAAGTAGTTCGCCAGTTAATAGTTTGCGCAACGTTGTTGCCATCGCTACAGGCATCGTGG
TGTCACGCTCGTCGTTTGGTATGGCTTCATTCAGCTCCGGTTCCCAACGATCAAGGCGAGTTACATGATC
CCCCATGTTGTGCAAAAAAGCGGTTAGCTCCTTCGGTCCTCCGATCGTTGTCAGAAGTAAGTTGGCCGCA
GTGTTATCACTCATGGTTATGGCAGCACTGCATAATTCTCTTACTGTCATGCCATCCGTAAGATGCTTTT
CTGTGACTGGTGAGTACTCAACCAAGTCATTCTGAGAATAGTGTATGCGGCGACCGAGTTGCTCTTGCCC
GGCGTCAATACGGGATAATACCGCGCCACATAGCAGAACTTTAAAAGTGCTCATCATTGGAAAACGTTCT
TCGGGGCGAAAACTCTCAAGGATCTTACCGCTGTTGAGATCCAGTTCGATGTAACCCACTCGTGCACCCA
ACTGATCTTCAGCATCTTTTACTTTCACCAGCGTTTCTGGGTGAGCAAAAACAGGAAGGCAAAATGCCGC
AAAAAAGGGAATAAGGGCGACACGGAAATGTTGAATACTCATATTCTTCCTT
