Features (pLannotate 1.2.2; 27 found; start..end, strand, type, name):
    119..143     -  CDS            KanR (fragment): aminoglycoside phosphotransferase; aph(3')-Ia; confers resistance to kanamycin
    254..842     +  rep_origin     ori: high-copy-number ColE1/pMB1/pBR322/pUC origin of replication
   1067..1084    +  terminator     rrnB T2 terminator (fragment): transcription terminator T2 from the E. coli rrnB gene
   1109..1128    -  CDS            lacZα (fragment): LacZα fragment of β-galactosidase; lacZ fragment
   2467..3018    -  CDS            ALTA2: ALTA2_ALTAL - Experimental evidence at protein level: Swiss-Prot protein existence level 1. From Alternaria alternata (Alternaria rot fungus) (Torula alternata).
   3757..4305    -  CDS            tnpR: TNR1_ECOLI - Experimental evidence at protein level: Swiss-Prot protein existence level 1. This protein catalyzes the site-specific recombination of the transposon and also regulates its frequency of transposition. From Escherichia coli (strain K12).
   4469..7474    +  CDS            tnpA: TNPA_ECOLI - Protein inferred from homology: Swiss-Prot protein existence level 3. Required for transposition of transposon Tn1000. From Escherichia coli (strain K12).
   7568..7588    +  protein_bind   lac operator (fragment): The lac repressor binds to the lac operator to inhibit transcription in E. coli. This inhibition can be relieved by adding lactose or isopropyl-β-D-thiogalactopyranoside (IPTG). lac repressor encoded by lacI
   7829..8132    +  enhancer       CMV enhancer: human cytomegalovirus immediate early enhancer
   8133..8336    +  promoter       CMV promoter: human cytomegalovirus (CMV) immediate early promoter
   8472..8515    +  intron         CMV intron (fragment): modified intron A from human cytomegalovirus
   8567..8585    +  promoter       SP6 promoter: promoter for bacteriophage SP6 RNA polymerase
   8589..8626    +  CDS            IgH signal sequence (fragment): signal sequence from the mouse immunoglobulin heavy chain variable region
   8726..10243   +  CDS            DLL4 (fragment): DLL4_HUMAN - Experimental evidence at protein level: Swiss-Prot protein existence level 1. Involved in the Notch signaling pathway as Notch ligand (PubMed:11134954). Activates NOTCH1 and NOTCH4. Involved in angiogenesis; negatively regulates endothelial cell proliferation and migration and angiogenic sprouting (PubMed:20616313). Essential for retinal progenitor proliferation. Required for suppressing rod fates in late retinal progenitors as well as for proper generation of other retinal cell types (By similarity). During spinal cord neurogenesis, inhibits V2a interneuron fate (PubMed:17728344)
  10340..10519   +  CDS            Comp (fragment): COMP_RAT - Experimental evidence at protein level: Swiss-Prot protein existence level 1. May play a role in the structural integrity of cartilage via its interaction with other extracellular matrix proteins such as the collagens and fibronectin. Can mediate the interaction of chondrocytes with the cartilage extracellular matrix through interaction with cell surface integrin receptors. Could play a role in the pathogenesis of osteoarthritis. Potent suppressor of apoptosis in both primary chondrocytes and transformed cells. Suppresses apoptosis by blocking the activation of caspase-3 and by indu
  10507..11959   +  CDS            SEAP (fragment): secreted alkaline phosphatase from human placenta The natural enzyme has a C-terminal transmembrane sequence that is replaced by a GPI anchor.
  11984..12025   +  CDS            AviTag™ (fragment): peptide tag that allows for enzymatic biotinylation
  12029..12052   +  CDS            8xHis: 8xHis affinity tag
  12198..12309   +  polyA_signal   bGH poly(A) signal: bovine growth hormone polyadenylation signal
  12310..12418   +  rep_origin     f1 ori (fragment): f1 bacteriophage origin of replication; arrow indicates direction of (+) strand synthesis
  12432..12761   +  promoter       SV40 promoter: SV40 enhancer and early promoter
  12809..12856   +  promoter       EM7 promoter: synthetic bacterial promoter&nbsp
  12875..13474   +  CDS            PuroR (fragment): puromycin N-acetyltransferase; pac from Streptomyces; confers resistance to puromycin
  13484..13609   +  CDS            ble (fragment): BLE_KLEPN - Experimental evidence at protein level: Swiss-Prot protein existence level 1. Binding protein with a strong affinity to the bleomycin family of antibiotics. Binds to CL990; an antimitotic-antibiotic compound. From Klebsiella pneumoniae.
  13604..13725   +  polyA_signal   SV40 poly(A) signal: SV40 polyadenylation signal
  13778..14638   -  CDS            AmpR: β-lactamase; bla; confers resistance to ampicillin, carbenicillin, and related antibiotics
  14641..89      -  promoter       AmpR promoter (fragment) (across the origin): bla
>Addgene plasmid #157453 | pD649-HAsp-DLL4-COMP5AP-AviTag-9xHis | addgene full sequence | sequence record 494915 | Addgene NGS Result
TTTCAATATTATTGAAGCATTTATCAGGGTTATTGTCTCATGAGCGGATACATATTTGAATGTATTTAGA
AAAATAAACAAATAGGGGTCAGTGTTACAACCAATTAACCAATTCTGAACATTATCGCGAGCCCATTTAT
ACCTGAATATGGCTCATAACACCCCTTGCTCATGACCAAAATCCCTTAACGTGAGTTACGCGCGCGTCGT
TCCACTGAGCGTCAGACCCCGTAGAAAAGATCAAAGGATCTTCTTGAGATCCTTTTTTTCTGCGCGTAAT
CTGCTGCTTGCAAACAAAAAAACCACCGCTACCAGCGGTGGTTTGTTTGCCGGATCAAGAGCTACCAACT
CTTTTTCCGAAGGTAACTGGCTTCAGCAGAGCGCAGATACCAAATACTGTTCTTCTAGTGTAGCCGTAGT
TAGCCCACCACTTCAAGAACTCTGTAGCACCGCCTACATACCTCGCTCTGCTAATCCTGTTACCAGTGGC
TGCTGCCAGTGGCGATAAGTCGTGTCTTACCGGGTTGGACTCAAGACGATAGTTACCGGATAAGGCGCAG
CGGTCGGGCTGAACGGGGGGTTCGTGCACACAGCCCAGCTTGGAGCGAACGACCTACACCGAACTGAGAT
ACCTACAGCGTGAGCTATGAGAAAGCGCCACGCTTCCCGAAGGGAGAAAGGCGGACAGGTATCCGGTAAG
CGGCAGGGTCGGAACAGGAGAGCGCACGAGGGAGCTTCCAGGGGGAAACGCCTGGTATCTTTATAGTCCT
GTCGGGTTTCGCCACCTCTGACTTGAGCGTCGATTTTTGTGATGCTCGTCAGGGGGGCGGAGCCTATGGA
AAAACGCCAGCAACGCGGCCTTTTTACGGTTCCTGGCCTTTTGCTGGCCTTTTGCTCACATGTTCTTTCC
TGCGTTATCCCCTGATTCTGTGGATAACCGTATTACCGCCTTTGAGTGAGCTGATACCGCTCGCCGCAGC
CGAACGACCGAGCGCAGCGAGTCAGTGAGCGAGGAAGCGGAAGGCGAGAGTAGGGAACTGCCAGGCATCA
AACTAAGCAGAAGGCCCCTGACGGATGGCCTTTTTGCGTTTCTACAAACTCTTTCTGTGTTGTAAAACGA
CGGCCAGTCTTAAGCTCGGGCCCCCTGGGCGGTTCTGATAACGAGTAATCGTTAATCCGCAAATAACGTA
AAAACCCGCTTCGGCGGGTTTTTTTATGGGGGGAGTTTAGGGAAAGAGCATTTGTCAGAATATTTAAGGG
CGCCTGTCACTTTGCTTGATATATGAGAATTATTTAACCTTATAAATGAGAAAAAAGCAACGCACTTTAA
ATAAGATACGTTGCTTTTTCGATTGATGAACACCTATAATTAAACTATTCATCTATTATTTATGATTTTT
TGTATATACAATATTTCTAGTTTGTTAAAGAGAATTAAGAAAATAAATCTCGAAAATAATAAAGGGAAAA
TCAGTTTTTGATATCAAAATTATACATGTCAACGATAATACAAAATATAATACAAACTAGGGGTTTGAGG
GCCAATGGAACGAAAACGTACGTTTATGGTATAACTTATTGATTATAATACAGTATACAAAGGTCCCTTT
TCAGGGACCCTTTCGTATGTTGTAGCTGATTTTATTTTCTTCTTTTCTTTTGGGTGCTTTTAATAGCCAT
ATATGATGTTTCATATAAAGTTAAAAGTTTCCCCATCTGTCTATCTATAGCGTCATGTTTTTCAGGATTT
CTTAATTTCTGCAGCAGTTTAGATATATATTTCGCAGGTAACTTTATTATTAATGAATTATGGGATTGAT
ACATTTCCTTTGTCCAATCTAAATCTTTTCCTGATTTCAATACCTCACTCTCATCTCTATTAATTATAAA
ACCGAGCTTTCCATACGGACCTGTTAAATATGATTGTAATTGTCTATACTCAGATGGACCTAATTCTTCA
AAATTTTTAGCATCAAAAACAACTTGTCTTGTTTTATAGTCCTCCAATACTCGTTTCCAAAAATCAGATT
TGCCACCATTGGTGCCTATAATATCTCGTCTCTGAACTGCGTTACCATTTGGATGGGACTTGATGTCTGT
TAGGTGGGATGCAAATACTATTCTTAGTGCGTCTAAACACCATTGTTCAAATTCAGTGGCACCTTCATTT
CCTATCGGTATCTGATCTAGATGAGTAGTTATTTGACCTATTGTTTTATTTCTAATGGCTGAATTATCTG
AAATAATATTAATATCATATTCGTCATTTATCTCCTCTGCTTCCTCTGGAGCAAGTGCATTACGATTTAG
ATTCAAACCAAGCCAGTAACATGGATGAATTAATAATTTCTCATTACTTTCAAAACCTTTATCTGGAGTT
CGCCCGTCATGGCAAAATGAATAGGATGAGGTGTTTTTATCACGAATACCAACAAATCCTACACTATACA
AACTTTGGAGAATTCCACTTGCCTTTAACAACTGTATTTCAGACGTTATTTTAGGATCTCCATTTTCTTC
GATTAATTCGAAAGATGCTTCTATTTTTTTTAAGCACGTATAAACTGTTAATTCAGGTTCAATGCTACGA
AATGCACTAGTTATAACCTGTATTGAAGGAAAGATCTTCTGATACTCTTTCCAGAGATCTTCAAGTCTGG
CCATGGAAATTGACTTGGCTGCATATTCTAGGTCAGTGTTTATGATAGTTTCTCTATTCTCTCTGAATGC
GGAAAAAAAAGCTTCATTCAACAATGATAGTAAATCCCTGGGCCGGTAAAGGGTAAATTGCAAACATCGC
TTAAAACCATTCCTCCCTTTAAGATCATCCGCTGTGCATCTATCCCAAACTCGTTGATCTTTCTCAATAT
CTAGCTTAAATGCTACTTTCATTCTTTTAGCTGACAGCATTAGGAGTTGTGCCCAGTCCCAATGCAACCT
TATGACTTGACCCTCTATATTTCTCGAGTAATCAGGATCTTCCTTTGATAGCGACCTAAATATATTATCC
CTTAAAAAAATTATTGGACGAATGCATTTTGCTTTTTGATTTAATTCAATAGATGCATATGCTAGACCTG
CAATGATTCCAATTCCTATATTATCCGGTTCATACGCCTCATCTAGCTTATCCATTAATATGACAACTTT
CCTGTCTGAGCGTTCAAGAAGTGATACTATATTATTTTCTATTTCTGAGATATTCAAATTGAATTGAAGA
TCACCAATTGATTCTTCTGGGTTATTTTCATCTAAATACTCCTTTGCGACAAGCCTACACTTTCTTAAAA
TGTCACCTTGTGCAGAATTCCATTTTTTCAAATGTTCATTCAACAATGTTTCTGATGATATTTGAGATGA
CAATTTGTAATGAGATGATATATATGATGCTATCTCCATTAGCATAGCGTATCGCCATAATAGTCTTGTT
GCTGCCCTTGCTAAATTAAATGATCCTGTAAATGGTTTCAACATTGATCTGAAACCAATAATTTGAGAAT
CGTCTGGTGAGAAACTCAGGATTAATATTTTTTTGTCTTTCTTCCAATGCTCATTTAGCTGAATAAATAA
AGCACTTTTACCTGTCCCTCGTCTACCAACAACAATGGTCCTGTCATCAGTTTCAATTAGAGTCCTAAAG
TCAGCAGTTTCAATGAAAGCATTACTCAACATCTTTTTATCATTTTCTGCTGTCGTATCACCAAACGGAT
TAGACTTTGAAGTAATATTCAATTCCATATTCAACCTTTTATGTTAGTTGCTTTCATTTATTACTTTATA
TACTGTTGAACGAGCAATATTCATTGTTTTTGATATATGTGAGGCACCTAACCCCTGTTGCCACATATTT
AATACTGCATCTCTATCTATTTTTCTTTTTCTACCAAAAACAACTCCTTTTGCCATTGCCTCTTGGCGAC
CTTCATTGGTACGCTCTAGTATTCTCTGTCGTTCTGCCTGGGCCACTGCAGATAGAATAGTGACAACCAT
TTTACCCATCTCCCCATCGGTACTGATTCCGTCATCAATAAACCGAATGGATACACCTTGGGCGTCAAAC
TCTTTTATTAACTGGATCATGTCAGCAGTATCGCGCCCAAGGCGGTCAAGTTTCTTCACCAAGATGACGT
CACCTTCCTCCACCTTCATCCTCAGCAAGTCCAGCCCTTTCCGATCGCTTGAACTGCCCGATGCCTTGTC
AGTAAAGATGCGATTTGCTTTCACGCCTGCGTCTTTGAGTGCCCGAACCTGAATATCGAGAGATTGCTGG
CTGGTTGATACCCGTGCGTAACCAAAAAGTCGCATAAAAATGTATCCTAAATCAAATATCGGACAAGCAG
TGTCTGTTATAACAAAAAATCGATTTAATAGACACATTAACAGCACTGTTTTTATGTGTGCGATAATTTA
TAATATTTCGGACGGTTGCAAAATTGTTAATGAATAACTGTCAGGTAGGGAGCCTGATATGCCTGTCGAC
TTTCTAACCTCTGACCAAAAACAGAATTACGGTTGTTATGCTGCAGAACCTAATGACGTGCAACTGGCGC
GCTATTTTCATCTTGATGAACGGGATCTGGCCTTCATTAACCAACGACGGGGCAAACATAATAGGCTGGG
CATTGCGCTTCAGCTCACCACAGCCCGTTTTCTGGGAACATTTCTGACGGATTTAACTCAGGTTCTGCCT
GGTGTTCAACATTTTGTCGCGGTACAGCTTAATATCCACCGTCCAGAAGTTCTCTCCCGCTATGCTGAAC
GGGACACTACCCTTAGAGAACATACTGCATTAATTAAGGAATATTACGGCTATCATGAATTTGGTGATTT
TCCATGGTCTTTCCGCCTGAAGCGTCTGCTATATACCCGGGCGTGGCTCAGTAATGAGCGACCGGGTCTG
ATGTTTGATTTTGCCACTGCATGGTTGCTTCAAAATAAGGTATTACTGCCCGGAGCAACCACACTAGTAC
GTCTCATCAGTGAAATTCGTGAAAGGGCAAATCAGCGGCTGTGGAAAAAGCTGGCCGCACTGCCGAACAA
ATGGCAGGCAGCTCAAGTGATGGAGCTTCTGGTCATTCCGGAAGGTCAGCGTGTATCAGCACTGGAACAG
TTGAAAAAAGGCCCTGTTACAGTCAGTGGACCTGCGTTTAATGAAGCGCTGGAACGATATATCCGATTAC
GAAGTCTTGAGTTTTCCCGACTGAACTTTTCCGGTCTGCCTGCCATTCAACTGCGTAATCTGGCTCGTTA
TGCTGGCATGGCGTCGGTAAAATATATCGCTCGAATGCCACAGCAGAGAAAGCTTGCTGTACTTACTGCA
TTCGTTAAAGCACAGGAAATAACGGCATTAGACGATGCCGTTGATGTGCTTGATATGCTAATTCTGGACA
TTATCCGCGAAGCAAAGAAAACCGGGCAAAAAAAAAGACTCAGGACACTGAAAGATCTTGATCAGGCCGC
ATTGTTACTGGCGCGGGCATGTGCATTGTTGCTGGATGATAATACAGATGTCCCAGATCTCAGGCAGGTT
ATCTTCAAGTGCGTACCCAAAAACAGACTGGCAGAATCTGTAAGCAAGGTTAATGAACTTGCTCGTCCAC
AGAACAATAATTTCCATGACGAAATGGTTGAGCAGTACGGTCGGGTTAAACGTTTTCTTCCGGCGGTGTT
GCGGGACCTGCATTTCCGTGCGGCACCGGCAGGTGAACATGTACTGGCTGCGATTCATTATCTGGCAGAA
CTGAATGGTTCGAAAAAGCGCATCCTTGATGATGCGCCTGAACATATTATCACCGGTCCCTGGAAACGCC
TCGTATACGATGCGGAGGGACGGATACAGCGTGCAGGTTATTCACTATGTTTGCTGGAACGCCTTCAGGA
TGCACTGCGCCGCCGGGACATCTGGCTTGAAAACAGTGATCGCTGGGGAGATCCTCGCGAGAAGTTGTTG
CAAGGTGAAGAGTGGCAGACTCAGCGTATTCCTGTCTGTCGGGCACTGGGACATCCTGTCGATGGACGTA
AAGGTGTGCAACAACTGGCTATTCAGCTGGATGAGACCTGGAAAGCCGTGGCATCACGATTTGAAAAGAA
TGCGGAAGTTCATATCTGTAATGAAGGTAAATATCCATCCCTGACTATCAGTTGTCTGGAGAAACAGGAA
GAGCCACCATCATTGCTTCGTCTAAATAATCGGATCAAACAGCTACTCCCACCGGTAGATTTAACGGAAC
TGTTACTTGAGATAGATGCCCAGACAGGATTTACACATGAGTTTGCGCATGTCAGTGAATCTGGTGCTCG
AGCGCAAGATTTGCACATCAGTTTATGTGCGGTATTGATGGCTGAAGCCTGTAATATCGGACTGGAACCG
CTGATAAAGCACAATATACCAGCACTGACCCGCCATCGGCTCAGTTGGGTGAAACAGAATTACCTTCGTG
CAGAAACGCTGGTCAGCGCCAATGCCCGCCTGGTTGATTTTCAGTCCACACTGGAGCTTGCTGGTCGTTG
GGGAGGTGGAGAAGTGGCATCAGCTGACGGCATGCGCTTTGTCACACCAGTGAAGACCATCAACTCAGGA
TCTAACAGAAAATATTTTGGTTCTGGACGAGGCATCACCTGGTATAACTTCGTATCTGATCAGTACTCTG
GGTTCCATGGCATTGTGGTACCCGGTACATTACGGGATTCGATTTTTGTACTGGAAGGACTTCTTGAGCA
GCAGACAGGGCTGAATCCAGTTGAAATCATGACAGACACTGCGGGTAGCAGCGATATTATTTTCGGTCTG
TTCTGGCTACTGGGGTATCAGTTTTCCCCCCGGCTTGCCGATGCAGGTGAGGCGGTGTTCTGGCGGGTGA
ATAAATCGGCAAACTACGGAGTACTGGATAAGTTGGCCCGAGGATATGCAGATCTGTCAAAAGCGGAGAG
TCAGTGGGATGAGATGATGCGAACCGCTGGTTCGCTGAAGTTGGGTACAATTCATGCGTCAGAACTCATT
CGCTCTTTACTGAAAAGCTCGCGCCCATCAGGACTGGCACAGGCAATTATGGAAGTAGGGCGTGTAAACA
AAACGCTATATCTCCTCAATTATATTGATGATGAAGATTATCGTCGGCGGATCCTGACGCAGCTTAATCG
AGGAGAAGGCCGCCACGCTGTGGCTCGTGCGATTTGTTACGGACAACGCGGAGAGATCAGAAAGCGTTAT
CGTGAAGGGCAGGAAGATCAACTGGGGGCGCTGGGCCTGGTTACTAATGCAGTGGTTCTGTGGAACACGC
TCTATATGGAGGAAGCGTTGAGCTGGATGCGCCGTAATGGCGAAGAAATTATAGATGAAGATATCGCTCG
GCTATCTCCCCTGATGCACGGGCATATCAATATGTTGGGCCATTATACATTCACGTTGCCAGAGGATATT
TTAAAAGGGGAACTGAGAGCTCTAAATTTAAATATAAACAACGAATTATCTCCTTAACGTACGTTTTCGT
TCCATTGGCCCTCAAACCCCAACTATAAGATGTTATCAGTATTTATTATCATTTAGAATAAATTTTGTGT
CGCCCTTAATTGTGAGCGGATAACAATTACGAGCTTCATGCACAGTGGCGTTGACTCAATATTGGCCATT
AGCCATATTATTCATTGGTTATATAGCATAAATCAATATTGGCTATTGGCCATTGCATACGTTGTATCTA
TATCATAATATGTACATTTATATTGGCTCATGTCCAATATGACCGCCATGTTGGCATTGATTATTGACTA
GTTATTAATAGTAATCAATTACGGGGTCATTAGTTCATAGCCCATATATGGAGTTCCGCGTTACATAACT
TACGGTAAATGGCCCGCCTGGCTGACCGCCCAACGACCCCCGCCCATTGACGTCAATAATGACGTATGTT
CCCATAGTAACGCCAATAGGGACTTTCCATTGACGTCAATGGGTGGAGTATTTACGGTAAACTGCCCACT
TGGCAGTACATCAAGTGTATCATATGCCAAGTACGCCCCCTATTGACGTCAATGACGGTAAATGGCCCGC
CTGGCATTATGCCCAGTACATGACCTTATGGGACTTTCCTACTTGGCAGTACATCTACGTATTAGTCATC
GCTATTACCATGGTGATGCGGTTTTGGCAGTACATCAATGGGCGTGGATAGCGGTTTGACTCACGGGGAT
TTCCAAGTCTCCACCCCATTGACGTCAATGGGAGTTTGTTTTGGCACCAAAATCAACGGGACTTTCCAAA
ATGTCGTAACAACTCCGCCCCATTGACGCAAATGGGCGGTAGGCGTGTACGGTGGGAGGTCTATATAAGC
AGAGCTCGTTTAGTGAACCGTCAGATCGCCTGGAGACGCCATCCACGCTGTTTTGACCTCCATAGAAGAC
ACCGGGACCGATCCAGCCTCCGCGGCCGGGAACGGTGCATTGGAACGCGGATTCCCCGTGCCAAGAGTGA
CGTAAGTACCGCCTATAGAGTCTATAGGCCCACCCCCTTGGCTTCGTTAGAACGCGGCTACAATTAATAC
ATAACCTTATGTATCATACACATACGATTTAGGTGACACTATAGAATAACATCCACTTTGCCTTTCTCTC
CACAGGTGTCCACTCCCAGGTCCAACTGCACCTCGGTTCTATCGAAAACGCGCCTGCTAGCGCCACCATG
AAGACCATCATTGCCCTGAGCTACATCTTCTGCCTGGTGTTCGCTGCGGCCGCCAGCGGAGTTTTTCAGC
TGCAACTGCAAGAGTTCATCAACGAGAGAGGCGTGCTGGCCTCTGGCAGACCTTGTGAACCTGGCTGCCG
GACCTTCTTCAGAGTGTGCCTGAAGCACTTCCAGGCCGTGGTGTCTCCTGGACCTTGTACCTTTGGCACC
GTGTCTACACCTGTGCTGGGCACCAATAGCTTCGCCGTGCGGGATGATTCTAGCGGCGGAGGCAGAAATC
CTCTGCAGCTGCCCTTCAACTTCACCTGGCCTGGCACCTTCAGCCTGATCATCGAAGCCTGGCATGCCCC
TGGGGATGATCTGAGGCCTGAAGCTTTGCCTCCTGACGCTCTGATCAGCAAGATCGCCATCCAGGGATCT
CTGGCCGTGGGCCAAAATTGGCTGCTGGACGAGCAGACCAGCACACTGACCAGACTGCGGTACAGCTACA
GAGTGATCTGCAGCGACAACTACTACGGCGACAACTGCAGCAGACTGTGCAAGAAGCGGAACGACCACTT
CGGCCACTACGTGTGTCAGCCCGATGGCAACCTGTCTTGTCTGCCTGGATGGACCGGCGAGTACTGCCAG
CAACCTATCTGTCTGAGCGGCTGCCACGAGCAGAATGGCTACTGTTCTAAGCCCGCCGAGTGCCTGTGTA
GACCTGGCTGGCAAGGCAGGCTGTGCAACGAGTGCATCCCTCACAATGGCTGCAGACACGGCACCTGTAG
CACCCCTTGGCAGTGCACATGTGACGAAGGATGGGGCGGACTGTTCTGCGACCAAGACCTGAACTACTGC
ACCCATCACAGCCCCTGCAAGAACGGCGCCACATGTAGCAACAGCGGCCAGCGGTCTTACACCTGTACCT
GCAGACCTGGATACACCGGCGTGGACTGCGAGCTGGAACTGAGCGAGTGCGACAGCAACCCCTGTAGAAA
TGGCGGCTCCTGCAAGGACCAAGAGGACGGCTATCACTGCCTGTGTCCACCTGGATATTACGGCCTGCAC
TGCGAACACAGCACCCTGAGCTGTGCCGACTCTCCCTGTTTTAATGGCGGCAGCTGTAGAGAGAGAAACC
AGGGCGCCAATTACGCCTGCGAGTGCCCACCTAATTTCACCGGCAGCAACTGCGAGAAGAAAGTGGACCG
GTGCACCAGCAATCCCTGCGCTAATGGTGGCCAGTGCCTGAACAGAGGCCCCAGCAGAATGTGTAGATGC
AGACCCGGCTTTACCGGCACCTATTGCGAACTGCACGTGTCCGACTGCGCCCGGAATCCTTGTGCTCATG
GCGGCACATGCCACGACCTGGAAAACGGCCTGATGTGCACTTGCCCTGCCGGCTTCTCTGGGAGAAGATG
TGAAGTGCGGACCAGCATCGACGCCTGTGCCAGCTCTCCTTGCTTCAACAGAGCCACCTGTTACACCGAC
CTGAGCACCGACACCTTCGTGTGCAACTGCCCTTACGGCTTCGTGGGCAGCAGATGCGAGTTTCCTGTTG
GCCTGCCTCCTAGCTTCCCTTGGGGCGCGCCGGAAGATCAAGTTGATCCAAGATTGATTGATGGCAAGGG
CGGATCTCTGGAGGTGCTGTTCCAGGGACCAGGCGGAAGCGGCAATCCCGGCGGCGATCTGGCCCCCCAG
ATGCTGCGCGAGCTGCAGGAGACCAATGCCGCCCTGCAGGACGTGCGCGAGCTGCTGCGCCACCGCGTGA
AGGAGATCACCTTCCTGAAGAACACCGTGATGGAGTGCGACGCCTGCGGTATGCAGCCCTCTAGAGGCTC
CGGCTCCATCATCCCAGTTGAGGAGGAGAACCCGGACTTCTGGAACCGCGAGGCAGCCGAGGCCCTGGGT
GCCGCCAAGAAGCTGCAGCCTGCACAGACAGCCGCCAAGAACCTCATCATCTTCCTGGGCGATGGGATGG
GGGTGTCTACGGTGACAGCTGCCAGGATCCTAAAAGGGCAGAAGAAGGACAAACTGGGGCCTGAGATACC
CCTGGCCATGGACCGCTTCCCATATGTGGCTCTGTCCAAGACATACAATGTAGACAAACATGTGCCAGAC
AGTGGAGCCACAGCCACGGCCTACCTGTGCGGGGTCAAGGGCAACTTCCAGACCATTGGCTTGAGTGCAG
CCGCCCGCTTTAACCAGTGCAACACGACACGCGGCAACGAGGTCATCTCCGTGATGAATCGGGCCAAGAA
AGCAGGGAAGTCAGTGGGAGTGGTAACCACCACACGAGTGCAGCACGCCTCGCCAGCCGGCACCTACGCC
CACACGGTGAACCGCAACTGGTACTCGGACGCCGACGTGCCTGCCTCGGCCCGCCAGGAGGGGTGCCAGG
ACATCGCTACGCAGCTCATCTCCAACATGGACATTGACGTGATCCTAGGTGGAGGCCGAAAGTACATGTT
TCGCATGGGAACCCCAGACCCTGAGTACCCAGATGACTACAGCCAAGGTGGGACCAGGCTGGACGGGAAG
AATCTGGTGCAGGAATGGCTGGCGAAGCGCCAGGGTGCCCGGTATGTGTGGAACCGCACTGAGCTCATGC
AGGCTTCCCTGGACCCGTCTGTGACCCATCTCATGGGTCTCTTTGAGCCTGGAGACATGAAATACGAGAT
CCACCGAGACTCCACACTGGACCCCTCCCTGATGGAGATGACAGAGGCTGCCCTGCGCCTGCTGAGCAGG
AACCCCCGCGGCTTCTTCCTCTTCGTGGAGGGTGGTCGCATCGACCATGGTCATCATGAAAGCAGGGCTT
ACCGGGCACTGACTGAGACGATCATGTTCGACGACGCCATTGAGAGGGCGGGCCAGCTCACCAGCGAGGA
GGACACGCTGAGCCTCGTCACTGCCGACCACTCCCACGTCTTCTCCTTCGGAGGCTACCCCCTGCGAGGG
AGCTCCATCTTCGGGCTGGCCCCTGGCAAGGCCCGGGACAGGAAGGCCTACACGGTCCTCCTATACGGAA
ACGGTCCAGGCTATGTGCTCAAGGACGGCGCCCGGCCGGATGTTACCGAGAGCGAGAGCGGGAGCCCCGA
GTATCGGCAGCAGTCAGCAGTGCCCCTGGACGAAGAGACCCACGCAGGCGAGGACGTGGCGGTGTTCGCG
CGCGGCCCGCAGGCGCACCTGGTTCACGGCGTGCAGGAGCAGACCTTCATAGCGCACGTCATGGCCTTCG
CCGCCTGCCTGGAGCCCTACACCGCCTGCGACCTGGCGCCCCCCGCCGGCACCACCGACGCCGCGCACCC
GGGTGGCGGAGGACTGAACGACATCTTCGAGGCTCAGAAAATCGAATGGCACGAACATCACCATCACCAT
CACCATCACCATTAAGGCCGGCCTGTAGTCACTGGCACAACGCGTTACCCGGTAAGCCAATCGGGTATAC
ACGGTCGTCATACTGCAGACAGGGTTCTTCTACTTTGCAAGATAGTCTTGAGTAGTAAAATAAATAGATA
GAGAAAATCAGCCTCGACTGTGCCTTCTAGTTGCCAGCCATCTGTTGTTTGCCCCTCCCCCGTGCCTTCC
TTGACCCTGGAAGGTGCCACTCCCACTGTCCTTTCCTAATAAAATGAGGAAATTGCATCACAACACTCAA
CCCTATCTCGGTCTATTCTTTTGATTTATAAGGGATTTTGCCGATTTCGGCCTATTGGTTAAAAAATGAG
CTGATTTAACAAAAATTTAACGCGAATTAATTCTGTGGAATGTGTGTCAGTTAGGGTGTGGAAAGTCCCC
AGGCTCCCCAGCAGGCAGAAGTATGCAAAGCATGCATCTCAATTAGTCAGCAACCAGGTGTGGAAAGTCC
CCAGGCTCCCCAGCAGGCAGAAGTATGCAAAGCATGCATCTCAATTAGTCAGCAACCATAGTCCCGCCCC
TAACTCCGCCCATCCCGCCCCTAACTCCGCCCAGTTCCGCCCATTCTCCGCCCCATGGCTGACTAATTTT
TTTTATTTATGCAGAGGCCGAGGCCGCCTCTGCCTCTGAGCTATTCCAGAAGTAGTGAGGAGGCTTTTTT
GGAGGCCTAGGCTTTTGCAAAAAGCTCCCGGGAGCTTGTATATCCATTTTCGGATCTGATCAGCACGTGT
TGACAATTAATCATCGGCATAGTATATCGGCATAGTATAATACGACAAGGTGAGGAACTAAACCATGACC
GAGTACAAGCCCACGGTGCGCCTCGCCACCCGCGACGACGTCCCCAGGGCCGTACGCACCCTCGCCGCCG
CGTTCGCCGACTACCCCGCCACGCGCCACACCGTCGATCCGGACCGCCACATCGAGCGGGTCACCGAGCT
GCAAGAACTCTTCCTCACGCGCGTCGGGCTCGACATCGGCAAGGTGTGGGTCGCGGACGACGGCGCCGCG
GTGGCGGTCTGGACCACGCCGGAGAGCGTCGAAGCGGGGGCGGTGTTCGCCGAGATCGGCCCGCGCATGG
CCGAGTTGAGCGGTTCCCGGCTGGCCGCGCAGCAACAGATGGAAGGCCTCCTGGCGCCGCACCGGCCCAA
GGAGCCCGCGTGGTTCCTGGCCACCGTCGGCGTCTCGCCCGACCACCAGGGCAAGGGTCTGGGCAGCGCC
GTCGTGCTCCCCGGAGTGGAGGCGGCCGAGCGCGCCGGGGTGCCCGCCTTCCTGGAGACATCCGCGCCCC
GCAACCTCCCCTTCTACGAGCGGCTCGGCTTCACCGTCACCGCCGACGTCGAGGTGCCCGAAGGACCGCG
CACCTGGTGCATGACCCGCAAGCCCGGTGCCTGACACGTGCTACGAGATTTCGATTCCACCGCCGCCTTC
TATGAAAGGTTGGGCTTCGGAATCGTTTTCCGGGACGCCGGCTGGATGATCCTCCAGCGCGGGGATCTCA
TGCTGGAGTTCTTCGCCCACCCCAACTTGTTTATTGCAGCTTATAATGGTTACAAATAAAGCAATAGCAT
CACAAATTTCACAAATAAAGCATTTTTTTCACTGCATTCTAGTTGTGGTTTGTCCAAACTCATCAATGTA
TCTTATCATGTCTGTATACCGTCGACCTCTAGCTAGAGCTTGGCGTAATCATGGTCATTACCAATGCTTA
ATCAGTGAGGCACCTATCTCAGCGATCTGTCTATTTCGTTCATCCATAGTTGCCTGACTCCCCGTCGTGT
AGATAACTACGATACGGGAGGGCTTACCATCTGGCCCCAGCGCTGCGATGATACCGCGAGAACCACGCTC
ACCGGCTCCGGATTTATCAGCAATAAACCAGCCAGCCGGAAGGGCCGAGCGCAGAAGTGGTCCTGCAACT
TTATCCGCCTCCATCCAGTCTATTAATTGTTGCCGGGAAGCTAGAGTAAGTAGTTCGCCAGTTAATAGTT
TGCGCAACGTTGTTGCCATCGCTACAGGCATCGTGGTGTCACGCTCGTCGTTTGGTATGGCTTCATTCAG
CTCCGGTTCCCAACGATCAAGGCGAGTTACATGATCCCCCATGTTGTGCAAAAAAGCGGTTAGCTCCTTC
GGTCCTCCGATCGTTGTCAGAAGTAAGTTGGCCGCAGTGTTATCACTCATGGTTATGGCAGCACTGCATA
ATTCTCTTACTGTCATGCCATCCGTAAGATGCTTTTCTGTGACTGGTGAGTACTCAACCAAGTCATTCTG
AGAATAGTGTATGCGGCGACCGAGTTGCTCTTGCCCGGCGTCAATACGGGATAATACCGCGCCACATAGC
AGAACTTTAAAAGTGCTCATCATTGGAAAACGTTCTTCGGGGCGAAAACTCTCAAGGATCTTACCGCTGT
TGAGATCCAGTTCGATGTAACCCACTCGTGCACCCAACTGATCTTCAGCATCTTTTACTTTCACCAGCGT
TTCTGGGTGAGCAAAAACAGGAAGGCAAAATGCCGCAAAAAAGGGAATAAGGGCGACACGGAAATGTTGA
ATACTCATATTCTTCCTT
