>Addgene plasmid #157453 | pD649-HAsp-DLL4-COMP5AP-AviTag-9xHis | depositor partial sequence | sequence record 304016 | insert (extracellular domain)
AGCGGAGTTTTTCAGCTGCAACTGCAAGAGTTCATCAACGAGAGAGGCGTGCTGGCCTCTGGCAGACCTT
GTGAACCTGGCTGCCGGACCTTCTTCAGAGTGTGCCTGAAGCACTTCCAGGCCGTGGTGTCTCCTGGACC
TTGTACCTTTGGCACCGTGTCTACACCTGTGCTGGGCACCAATAGCTTCGCCGTGCGGGATGATTCTAGC
GGCGGAGGCAGAAATCCTCTGCAGCTGCCCTTCAACTTCACCTGGCCTGGCACCTTCAGCCTGATCATCG
AAGCCTGGCATGCCCCTGGGGATGATCTGAGGCCTGAAGCTTTGCCTCCTGACGCTCTGATCAGCAAGAT
CGCCATCCAGGGATCTCTGGCCGTGGGCCAAAATTGGCTGCTGGACGAGCAGACCAGCACACTGACCAGA
CTGCGGTACAGCTACAGAGTGATCTGCAGCGACAACTACTACGGCGACAACTGCAGCAGACTGTGCAAGA
AGCGGAACGACCACTTCGGCCACTACGTGTGTCAGCCCGATGGCAACCTGTCTTGTCTGCCTGGATGGAC
CGGCGAGTACTGCCAGCAACCTATCTGTCTGAGCGGCTGCCACGAGCAGAATGGCTACTGTTCTAAGCCC
GCCGAGTGCCTGTGTAGACCTGGCTGGCAAGGCAGGCTGTGCAACGAGTGCATCCCTCACAATGGCTGCA
GACACGGCACCTGTAGCACCCCTTGGCAGTGCACATGTGACGAAGGATGGGGCGGACTGTTCTGCGACCA
AGACCTGAACTACTGCACCCATCACAGCCCCTGCAAGAACGGCGCCACATGTAGCAACAGCGGCCAGCGG
TCTTACACCTGTACCTGCAGACCTGGATACACCGGCGTGGACTGCGAGCTGGAACTGAGCGAGTGCGACA
GCAACCCCTGTAGAAATGGCGGCTCCTGCAAGGACCAAGAGGACGGCTATCACTGCCTGTGTCCACCTGG
ATATTACGGCCTGCACTGCGAACACAGCACCCTGAGCTGTGCCGACTCTCCCTGTTTTAATGGCGGCAGC
TGTAGAGAGAGAAACCAGGGCGCCAATTACGCCTGCGAGTGCCCACCTAATTTCACCGGCAGCAACTGCG
AGAAGAAAGTGGACCGGTGCACCAGCAATCCCTGCGCTAATGGTGGCCAGTGCCTGAACAGAGGCCCCAG
CAGAATGTGTAGATGCAGACCCGGCTTTACCGGCACCTATTGCGAACTGCACGTGTCCGACTGCGCCCGG
AATCCTTGTGCTCATGGCGGCACATGCCACGACCTGGAAAACGGCCTGATGTGCACTTGCCCTGCCGGCT
TCTCTGGGAGAAGATGTGAAGTGCGGACCAGCATCGACGCCTGTGCCAGCTCTCCTTGCTTCAACAGAGC
CACCTGTTACACCGACCTGAGCACCGACACCTTCGTGTGCAACTGCCCTTACGGCTTCGTGGGCAGCAGA
TGCGAGTTTCCTGTTGGCCTGCCTCCTAGCTTCCCTTGG
